>Addgene plasmid #32441 | pEGFPC1-GluR1Ctail | depositor full sequence | sequence record 37167 | pEGFPC1-GluR1Ctail sequence 4973 bps
TAGTTATTAATAGTAATCAATTACGGGGTCATTAGTTCATAGCCCATATATGGAGTTCCGCGTTACATAA
CTTACGGTAAATGGCCCGCCTGGCTGACCGCCCAACGACCCCCGCCCATTGACGTCAATAATGACGTATG
TTCCCATAGTAACGCCAATAGGGACTTTCCATTGACGTCAATGGGTGGAGTATTTACGGTAAACTGCCCA
CTTGGCAGTACATCAAGTGTATCATATGCCAAGTACGCCCCCTATTGACGTCAATGACGGTAAATGGCCC
GCCTGGCATTATGCCCAGTACATGACCTTATGGGACTTTCCTACTTGGCAGTACATCTACGTATTAGTCA
TCGCTATTACCATGGTGATGCGGTTTTGGCAGTACATCAATGGGCGTGGATAGCGGTTTGACTCACGGGG
ATTTCCAAGTCTCCACCCCATTGACGTCAATGGGAGTTTGTTTTGGCACCAAAATCAACGGGACTTTCCA
AAATGTCGTAACAACTCCGCCCCATTGACGCAAATGGGCGGTAGGCGTGTACGGTGGGAGGTCTATATAA
GCAGAGCTGGTTTAGTGAACCGTCAGATCCGCTAGCGCTACCGGTCGCCACCATGGTGAGCAAGGGCGAG
GAGCTGTTCACCGGGGTGGTGCCCATCCTGGTCGAGCTGGACGGCGACGTAAACGGCCACAAGTTCAGCG
TGTCCGGCGAGGGCGAGGGCGATGCCACCTACGGCAAGCTGACCCTGAAGTTCATCTGCACCACCGGCAA
GCTGCCCGTGCCCTGGCCCACCCTCGTGACCACCCTGACCTACGGCGTGCAGTGCTTCAGCCGCTACCCC
GACCACATGAAGCAGCACGACTTCTTCAAGTCCGCCATGCCCGAAGGCTACGTCCAGGAGCGCACCATCT
TCTTCAAGGACGACGGCAACTACAAGACCCGCGCCGAGGTGAAGTTCGAGGGCGACACCCTGGTGAACCG
CATCGAGCTGAAGGGCATCGACTTCAAGGAGGACGGCAACATCCTGGGGCACAAGCTGGAGTACAACTAC
AACAGCCACAACGTCTATATCATGGCCGACAAGCAGAAGAACGGCATCAAGGTGAACTTCAAGATCCGCC
ACAACATCGAGGACGGCAGCGTGCAGCTCGCCGACCACTACCAGCAGAACACCCCCATCGGCGACGGCCC
CGTGCTGCTGCCCGACAACCACTACCTGAGCACCCAGTCCGCCCTGAGCAAAGACCCCAACGAGAAGCGC
GATCACATGGTCCTGCTGGAGTTCGTGACCGCCGCCGGGATCACTCTCGGCATGGACGAGCTGTACAAGT
CCGGACTCAGATCTCGAGCTCAAGCTTCGAATTCTGCAGTCGACGCCACCATGGCTGAGTTCTGCTACAA
ATCCCGTAGCGAGTCGAAGCGGATGAAGGGTTTCTGTTTGATCCCACAGCAATCCATCAATGAAGCCATA
CGGACATCGACCCTCCCCCGGAACAGTGGGGCAGGAGCCAGCGGAGGAGGCGGCAGTGGAGAGAATGGCC
GGGTGGTCAGCCAGGACTTCCCCAAGTCCATGCAATCCATTCCCTGCATGAGTCACAGTTCAGGGATGCC
CTTGGGAGCCACAGGATTGTAACCCGGGCATGCTCTAGATAACTGATCATAATCAGCCATACCACATTTG
TAGAGGTTTTACTTGCTTTAAAAAACCTCCCACACCTCCCCCTGAACCTGAAACATAAAATGAATGCAAT
TGTTGTTGTTAACTTGTTTATTGCAGCTTATAATGGTTACAAATAAAGCAATAGCATCACAAATTTCACA
AATAAAGCATTTTTTTCACTGCATTCTAGTTGTGGTTTGTCCAAACTCATCAATGTATCTTAACGCGTAA
ATTGTAAGCGTTAATATTTTGTTAAAATTCGCGTTAAATTTTTGTTAAATCAGCTCATTTTTTAACCAAT
AGGCCGAAATCGGCAAAATCCCTTATAAATCAAAAGAATAGACCGAGATAGGGT
[37 nt withheld, positions 2015-2051]
AAAGAACGTGGACTCCAACGTCAAAGG
[49 nt withheld, positions 2079-2127]
T
[91 nt withheld, positions 2129-2219]
G
[124 nt withheld, positions 2221-2344]
CAGGTGGCACTTTTCGGGGAAATGTGCGCGGAACCCCTATTTGTTTATTTTTCTAAATACATTCAAATAT
GTATCCGCTCATGAGACAATAACCCTGATAAATGCTTCAATAATATTGAAAAAGGAAGAGTCCTGAGGCG
GAAAGAACCAGCTGTGGAATGTGTGTCAGTTAGGGTGTGGAAAGTCCCCAGGCTCCCCAGCAGGCAGAAG
TATGCAAAGCATGCATCTCAATTAGTCAGCAACCAGGTGTGGAAAGTCCCCAGGCTCCCCAGCAGGCAGA
AGTATGCAAAGCATGCATCTCAATTAGTCAGCAACCATAGTCCCGCCCCTAACTCCGCCCATCCCGCCCC
TAACTCCGCCCAGTTCCGCCCATTCTCCGCCCCATGGCTGACTAATTTTTTTTATTTATGCAGAGGCCGA
GGCCGCCTCGGCCTCTGAGCTATTCCAGAAGTAGTGAGGAGGCTTTTTTGGAGGCCTAGGCTTTTGCAAA
GATCGATCAAGAGACAGGATGAGGATCGTTTCGCATGATTGAACAAGATGGATTGCACGCAGGTTCTCCG
GCCGCTTGGGTGGAGAGGCTATTCGGCTATGACTGGGCACAACAGACAATCGGCTGCTCTGATGCCGCCG
TGTTCCGGCTGTCAGCGCAGGGGCGCCCGGTTCTTTTTGTCAAGACCGACCTGTCCGGTGCCCTGAATGA
ACTGCAAGACGAGGCAGCGCGGCTATCGTGGCTGGCCACGACGGGCGTTCCTTGCGCAGCTGTGCTCGAC
GTTGTCACTGAAGCGGGAAGGGACTGGCTGCTATTGGGCGAAGTGCCGGGGCAGGATCTCCTGTCATCTC
ACCTTGCTCCTGCCGAGAAAGTATCCATCATGGCTGATGCAATGCGGCGGCTGCATACGCTTGATCCGGC
TACCTGCCCATTCGACCACCAAGCGAAACATCGCATCGAGCGAGCACGTACTCGGATGGAAGCCGGTCTT
GTCGATCAGGATGATCTGGACGAAGAGCATCAGGGGCTCGCGCCAGCCGAACTGTTCGCCAGGCTCAAGG
CGAGCATGCCCGACGGCGAGGATCTCGTCGTGACCCATGGCGATGCCTGCTTGCCGAATATCATGGTGGA
AAATGGCCGCTTTTCTGGATTCATCGACTGTGGCCGGCTGGGTGTGGCGGACCGCTATCAGGACATAGCG
TTGGCTACCCGTGATATTGCTGAAGAGCTTGGCGGCGAATGGGCTGACCGCTTCCTCGTGCTTTACGGTA
TCGCCGCTCCCGATTCGCAGCGCATCGCCTTCTATCGCCTTCTTGACGAGTTCTTCTGAGCGGGACTCTG
GGGTTCGAAATGACCGACCAAGCGACGCCCAACCTGCCATCACGAGATTTCGATTCCACCGCCGCCTTCT
ATGAAAGGTTGGGCTTCGGAATCGTTTTCCGGGACGCCGGCTGGATGATCCTCCAGCGCGGGGATCTCAT
GCTGGAGTTCTTCGCCCACCCTAGGGGGAGGCTAACTGAAACACGGAAGGAGACAATACCGGAAGGAACC
CGCGCTATGACGGCAATAAAAAGACAGAATAAAACGCACGGTGTTGGGTCGTTTGTTCATAAACGCGGGG
TTCGGTCCCAGGGCTGGCACTCTGTCGATACCCCACCGAGACCCCATTGGGGCCAATACGCCCGCGTTTC
TTCCTTTTCCCCACCCCACCCCCCAAGTTCGGGTGAAGGCCCAGGGCTCGCAGCCAACGTCGGGGCGGCA
GGCCCTGCCATAGCCTCAGGTTACTCATATATACTTTAGATTGATTTAAAACTTCATTTTTAATTTAAAA
GGATCTAGGTGAAGATCCTTTTTGATAATCTCATGACCAAAATCCCTTAACGTGAGTTTTCGTTCCACTG
AGCGTCAGACCCCGTAGAAAAGATCAAAGGATCTTCTTGAGATCCTTTTTTTCTGCGCGTAATCTGCTGC
TTGCAAACAAAAAAACCACCGCTACCAGCGGTGGTTTGTTTGCCGGATCAAGAGCTACCAACTCTTTTTC
CGAAGGTAACTGGCTTCAGCAGAGCGCAGATACCAAATACTGTCCTTCTAGTGTAGCCGTAGTTAGGCCA
CCACTTCAAGAACTCTGTAGCACCGCCTACATACCTCGCTCTGCTAATCCTGTTACCAGTGGCTGCTGCC
AGTGGCGATAAGTCGTGTCTTACCGGGTTGGACTCAAGACGATAGTTACCGGATAAGGCGCAGCGGTCGG
GCTGAACGGGGGGTTCGTGCACACAGCCCAGCTTGGAGCGAACGACCTACACCGAACTGAGATACCTACA
GCGTGAGCTATGAGAAAGCGCCACGCTTCCCGAAGGGAGAAAGGCGGACAGGTATCCGGTAAGCGGCAGG
GTCGGAACAGGAGAGCGCACGAGGGAGCTTCCAGGGGGAAACGCCTGGTATCTTTATAGTCCTGTCGGGT
TTCGCCACCTCTGACTTGAGCGTCGATTTTTGTGATGCTCGTCAGGGGGGCGGAGCCTATGGAAAAACGC
CAGCAACGCGGCCTTTTTACGGTTCCTGGCCTTTTGCTGGCCTTTTGCTCACATGTTCTTTCCTGCGTTA
TCCCCTGATTCTGTGGATAACCGTATTACCGCCATGCAT
Features (pLannotate 1.2.2; 15 found; start..end, strand, type, name):
     61..364     +  enhancer       CMV enhancer: human cytomegalovirus immediate early enhancer
    365..568     +  promoter       CMV promoter: human cytomegalovirus (CMV) immediate early promoter
    613..1329    +  CDS            EGFP: EGFP is a basic (constitutively fluorescent) green fluorescent protein published in 1996, derived from Aequorea victoria. It is reported to be a rapidly-maturing weak dimer with moderate acid sensitivity.
   1330..1375    +  misc_feature   MCS (fragment): multiple cloning site
   1387..1629    +  CDS            Gria1 (fragment): GRIA1_RAT - Also known as Glur1. Experimental evidence at protein level: Swiss-Prot protein existence level 1. Ionotropic glutamate receptor. L-glutamate acts as an excitatory neurotransmitter at many synapses in the central nervous system. Binding of the excitatory neurotransmitter L-glutamate induces a conformation change, leading to the opening of the cation channel, and thereby converts the chemical signal to an electrical impulse. The receptor then desensitizes rapidly and enters a transient inactive state, characterized by the presence of bound agonist. In the presence of CACNG4 or CACNG
   1654..1738    +  CDS            large T antigen (fragment): large T antigen from SV40 (simian virus 40)
   1761..1882    +  polyA_signal   SV40 poly(A) signal: SV40 polyadenylation signal
   1916..2344    -  rep_origin     f1 ori (sequence partly withheld): f1 bacteriophage origin of replication; arrow indicates direction of (+) strand synthesis
   2371..2475    +  promoter       AmpR promoter: bla
   2477..2834    +  promoter       SV40 promoter: SV40 enhancer and early promoter
   2869..3663    +  CDS            NeoR/KanR: aminoglycoside phosphotransferase from Tn5; aph(3')-II (or nptII); confers resistance to neomycin, kanamycin, and G418 (Geneticin®)
   3684..3836    +  CDS            ble (fragment): BLE_KLEPN - Experimental evidence at protein level: Swiss-Prot protein existence level 1. Binding protein with a strong affinity to the bleomycin family of antibiotics. Binds to CL990; an antimitotic-antibiotic compound. From Klebsiella pneumoniae.
   3895..3942    +  polyA_signal   HSV TK poly(A) signal: herpes simplex virus thymidine kinase polyadenylation signal (Cole and Stacy, 1985)
   4033..4049    -  polyA_signal   bGH poly(A) signal (fragment): bovine growth hormone polyadenylation signal
   4271..4859    +  rep_origin     ori: high-copy-number ColE1/pMB1/pBR322/pUC origin of replication
