[The description below was written by a language model from this plasmid's Addgene catalogue record and pLannotate feature annotations shown in this document.]
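Description:
pEGFPC1-GluR1Ctail is a mammalian expression plasmid built on the Clontech pEGFP-C1 backbone, about 5 kb in total, that produces the cytoplasmic C-terminal tail of the AMPA-type glutamate receptor subunit GluR1 (GRIA1/GluA1) fused to the C-terminus of EGFP. Transcription is driven by the human cytomegalovirus immediate-early enhancer and promoter. The EGFP reading frame continues through a remnant of the multiple cloning site into a 243-nt receptor fragment, matching the catalogue statement that the insert encodes the last 81 amino acids of the subunit, and the transcript ends at the SV40 polyadenylation signal. The catalogue lists the insert species as human, whereas the automated annotation matched the fragment best to the rat Gria1 protein, so the species of origin should be treated as unresolved from this record. The cloning sites used are not recorded.

In bacteria the plasmid replicates from a high-copy pUC-type origin and is selected with kanamycin. The single NeoR/KanR gene (Tn5 aminoglycoside phosphotransferase) sits behind tandem bacterial (bla) and SV40 early promoters and is followed by the HSV TK polyadenylation signal, so it also permits G418 selection in mammalian cells. An f1 origin allows single-stranded DNA production. The short large T antigen, ble and bGH fragments flagged in the table are probably backbone remnants or incidental matches rather than functional elements.

The fusion lacks the receptor's channel and transmembrane regions, leaving a soluble, fluorescently marked tail. The associated publication concerns postsynaptic receptor trafficking during associative learning, which is consistent with using the tail to interfere with synaptic delivery of GluR1-containing receptors while marking expressing cells, although the record does not state this purpose.
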