Addgene plasmid #32441: pEGFPC1-GluR1Ctail
Depositing lab: Robert Malinow. Depositing organization: University of California, San Diego (UCSD). Publication: Postsynaptic receptor trafficking underlying a form of associative learning. Rumpel S, LeDoux J, Zador A, Malinow R. Science. 2005 Apr 1;308(5718):83-8. Epub 2005 Mar 3. 10.1126/science.1103944 PubMed 15746389.
Backbone
  Vector backbone: pEGFP-C1
  Backbone manufacturer: Clontech
  Backbone size w/o insert (bp): 4700
  Vector type: Mammalian Expression
Growth in bacteria
  Bacterial resistance: Kanamycin, 50 μg/mL
  Growth temperature: 37°C
  Growth strain: DH5alpha
  Copy number: High Copy
Gene/Insert
  Gene/Insert name: GluR1
  Species: H. sapiens (human)
  Mutation: Contains the last C-terminal 81 amino acids of the GluR1 subunit
  Entrez Gene: GRIA1 (a.k.a. GLUH1, GLUR1, GLURA, GluA1, HBGR1, MRD67, MRT76)
  Promoter: CMV
  Tag / fusion protein: EGFP (N terminal on backbone)
  Cloning method: Restriction Enzyme; 5′ cloning site None (unknown if destroyed); 3′ cloning site None (unknown if destroyed)
  Sequencing primers: 5′ EGFP-C; 3′ SV40par
Terms and licenses: Academic/Nonprofit Terms; Industry Terms: Not Available to Industry
How to cite: pEGFPC1-GluR1Ctail was a gift from Robert Malinow (Addgene plasmid # 32441 ; http://n2t.net/addgene:32441 ; RRID:Addgene_32441)
