>Addgene plasmid #32441 | pEGFPC1-GluR1Ctail | addgene partial sequence | sequence record 37867 | EGFP-C 5'-CATGGTCCTGCTGGAGTTCGTG-3'
GCAGGAGAGCTGTACAAGTCCGGACTCAGATCTCGAGCTCAAGCTTCGAATTCTGCAGTCGACGCCACCA
TGGCTGAGTTCTGCTACAAATCCCGTAGCGAGTCGAAGCGGATGAAGGGTTTCTGTTTGATCCCACAGCA
ATCCATCAATGAAGCCATACGGACATCGACCCTCCCCCGGAACAGTGGGGCAGGAGCCAGCGGAGGAGGC
GGCAGTGGAGAGAATGGCCGGGTGGTCAGCCAGGACTTCCCCAAGTCCATGCAATCCATTCCCTGCATGA
GTCACAGTTCAGGGATGCCCTTGGGAGCCACAGGATTGTAACCCGGGCATGCTCTAGATAACTGATCATA
ATCAGCCATACCACATTTGTAGAGGTTTTACTTGCTTTAAAAAACCTCCCACACCTCCCCCTGAACCTGA
AACATAAAATGAATGCAATTGTTGTTGTTAACTTGTTTATTGCAGCTTATAATGGTTACAAATAAAGCAA
TAGCATCACAAATTTCACAAATAAAGCATTTTTTTCACTGCATTCTAGTTGTGGTTTGTCCAAACTCATC
AATGTATCTTAACGCGTAAATTGTAAGCGTTAATATTTTGTTAAAATTCGCGTTAAATTTTTGTTAAATC
AGCTCATTTTTTAACCAATAGGCCGAAATCGGCAAAATCCCTTATAAATCAAAAGAATAGACCGAGATAG
GGT
[37 nt withheld, positions 704-740]
AAAGAACGTGGACTCCAACGTCAAAGG
[49 nt withheld, positions 768-816]
TAATCAAGTTTTTTTGGGGTCGAGGTGC
[37 nt withheld, positions 845-881]
GATTTAGAGCT
